Addgene plasmid #215958: AA400
Purpose: Fragmid fragment: (guide cassette) guide expression
Depositing lab: John Doench. Depositing organization: Broad Institute. Publication: Modular vector assembly enables rapid assessment of emerging CRISPR technologies. McGee AV, Liu YV, Griffith AL, Szegletes ZM, Wen B, Kraus C, Miller NW, Steger RJ, Escude Velasco B, Bosch JA, Zirin JD, Viswanatha R, Sontheimer EJ, Goodale A, Greene MA, Green TM, Doench JG. Cell Genom. 2024 Mar 13;4(3):100519. doi: 10.1016/j.xgen.2024.100519. PubMed 38484704.
Backbone
  Vector backbone: pUC57-Kan
  Vector type: CRISPR ; Fragment
Growth in bacteria
  Bacterial resistance: Kanamycin, 50 μg/mL
  Growth temperature: 37°C
  Growth strain: DH5alpha
  Copy number: Unknown
Gene/Insert
  Gene/Insert name: U6_v1; DR_v1 [Rfx]; BsmBI_v1; BsmBI_v12
  gRNA/shRNA sequence: Unspecified
  Species: Other
  Cloning method: Unknown
Resource information
  A portion of this plasmid was derived from a plasmid made by: Genscript ID: U029HIA250-3
Terms and licenses: Academic/Nonprofit Terms; Industry Terms: Not Available to Industry
Depositor comments: Please visit https://www.biorxiv.org/content/10.1101/2023.10.25.564061v1 for bioRxiv preprint.
How to cite: AA400 was a gift from John Doench (Addgene plasmid # 215958 ; http://n2t.net/addgene:215958 ; RRID:Addgene_215958)
