[The description below was written by a language model from this plasmid's Addgene catalogue record and pLannotate feature annotations shown in this document.]
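Description:
AA400 is a small (about 2.9 kb) bacterial cloning plasmid built on the pUC57-Kan backbone that serves as a "fragment" module in the Fragmid modular vector assembly system for CRISPR technologies. It is not itself a delivery or expression vector for a target host; it stores a guide-cassette part that is intended to be combined with other fragments into a complete destination vector. In E. coli it is propagated through the high-copy ColE1/pUC-type origin and selected with kanamycin via the aph(3')-Ia KanR gene. The remaining annotated backbone elements (lac promoter, lac operator, CAP binding site, and fragments of lacZα, lacI, bom and rop) are remnants of the pUC-style cloning region and have no role in the payload.

The insert is listed as U6_v1; DR_v1 [Rfx]; BsmBI_v1; BsmBI_v12. The feature table supports this: a human U6 RNA polymerase III promoter is followed immediately by the 30-base processed direct repeat of RfxCas13d, the RNA-targeting Cas13d enzyme. In Cas13d guides the direct repeat sits 5' of the spacer, so the pair of BsmBI Type IIS sites downstream of the repeat presumably provides a seamless entry point for cloning a spacer; the record lists the guide sequence as unspecified, consistent with an empty cassette. A short match annotated as an SpCas9 gRNA scaffold fragment lies just after the repeat, but it is only about 25 bases long and is likely an incidental similarity within the cloning region rather than a functional scaffold. The construct is used to supply U6-driven RfxCas13d guide expression when assembling custom vectors.
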