Features (pLannotate 1.2.2; 12 found; start..end, strand, type, name):
    137..236     +  misc_feature   bom (fragment): basis of mobility region from pBR322
    242..399     -  CDS            lacZα (fragment): LacZα fragment of β-galactosidase; lacZ fragment
    444..684     +  promoter       U6 promoter: RNA polymerase III promoter for human U6 snRNA
    695..723     +  misc_RNA       RfxCas13d DR30: 5' processed 30-base direct repeat for an RfxCas13d gRNA (Konermann et al., 2018)
    754..778     +  misc_RNA       gRNA scaffold (fragment): guide RNA scaffold for the Streptococcus pyogenes CRISPR/Cas9 system
    872..888     -  protein_bind   lac operator: The lac repressor binds to the lac operator to inhibit transcription in E. coli. This inhibition can be relieved by adding lactose or isopropyl-β-D-thiogalactopyranoside (IPTG). lac repressor encoded by lacI
    896..926     -  promoter       lac promoter: promoter for the E. coli lac operon
    941..962     -  protein_bind   CAP binding site: CAP binding activates transcription in the presence of cAMP. E. coli catabolite activator protein
    975..1067    -  CDS            lacI (fragment): lac repressor; lacI; The lac repressor binds to the lac operator to inhibit transcription in E. coli. This inhibition can be relieved by adding lactose or isopropyl-β-D-thiogalactopyranoside (IPTG).
   1250..1838    -  rep_origin     ori: high-copy-number ColE1/pMB1/pBR322/pUC origin of replication
   2016..2825    -  CDS            KanR: aminoglycoside phosphotransferase; aph(3')-Ia; confers resistance to kanamycin in bacteria or G418 (Geneticin®) in eukaryotes
   2932..35      +  CDS            rop (fragment) (across the origin): Rop protein, which maintains plasmids at low copy number; rop
>Addgene plasmid #215958 | AA400 | addgene full sequence | sequence record 431406 | Addgene NGS Result
TCGCGCGTTTCGGTGATGACGGTGAAAACCTCTGACACATGCAGCTCCCGGAGACGGTCACAGCTTGTCT
GTAAGCGGATGCCGGGAGCAGACAAGCCCGTCAGGGCGCGTCAGCGGGTGTTGGCGGGTGTCGGGGCTGG
CTTAACTATGCGGCATCAGAGCAGATTGTACTGAGAGTGCACCATATGCGGTGTGAAATACCGCACAGAT
GCGTAAGGAGAAAATACCGCATCAGGCGCCATTCGCCATTCAGGCTGCGCAACTGTTGGGAAGGGCGATC
GGTGCGGGCCTCTTCGCTATTACGCCAGCTGGCGAAAGGGGGATGTGCTGCAAGGCGATTAAGTTGGGTA
ACGCCAGGGTTTTCCCAGTCACGACGTTGTAAAACGACGGCCAGAGAATTCGAGCTCGGTACCTCGCGAA
TACATCTAGATGAAGACGTCAGAGAGGGCCTATTTCCCATGATTCCTTCATATTTGCATATACGATACAA
GGCTGTTAGAGAGATAATTAGAATTAATTTGACTGTAAACACAAAGATATTAGTACAAAATACGTGACGT
AGAAAGTAATAATTTCTTGGGTAGTTTGCAGTTTTAAAATTATGTTTTAAAATGGACTATCATATGCTTA
CCGTAACTTGAAAGTATTTCGATTTCTTGGCTTTATATATCTTGTGGAAAGGACGAAACACCGTACCCCT
ACCAACTGGTCGGGGTTTGAAACGGAGACGCTTTTTTCGTCTCAGATACTGGTCTTGAAAAAGTGGCACC
GAGTCGGTACACGCGTCTTCATCGGATCCCGGGCCCGTCGACTGCAGAGGCCTGCATGCAAGCTTGGTGT
AATCATGGTCATAGCTGTTTCCTGTGTGAAATTGTTATCCGCTCACAATTCCACACAACATACGAGCCGG
AAGCATAAAGTGTAAAGCCTGGGGTGCCTAATGAGTGAGCTAACTCACATTAATTGCGTTGCGCTCACTG
CCCGCTTTCCAGTCGGGAAACCTGTCGTGCCAGCTGCATTAATGAATCGGCCAACGCGCGGGGAGAGGCG
GTTTGCGTATTGGGCGCTCTTCCGCTTCCTCGCTCACTGACTCGCTGCGCTCGGTCGTTCGGCTGCGGCG
AGCGGTATCAGCTCACTCAAAGGCGGTAATACGGTTATCCACAGAATCAGGGGATAACGCAGGAAAGAAC
ATGTGAGCAAAAGGCCAGCAAAAGGCCAGGAACCGTAAAAAGGCCGCGTTGCTGGCGTTTTTCCATAGGC
TCCGCCCCCCTGACGAGCATCACAAAAATCGACGCTCAAGTCAGAGGTGGCGAAACCCGACAGGACTATA
AAGATACCAGGCGTTTCCCCCTGGAAGCTCCCTCGTGCGCTCTCCTGTTCCGACCCTGCCGCTTACCGGA
TACCTGTCCGCCTTTCTCCCTTCGGGAAGCGTGGCGCTTTCTCATAGCTCACGCTGTAGGTATCTCAGTT
CGGTGTAGGTCGTTCGCTCCAAGCTGGGCTGTGTGCACGAACCCCCCGTTCAGCCCGACCGCTGCGCCTT
ATCCGGTAACTATCGTCTTGAGTCCAACCCGGTAAGACACGACTTATCGCCACTGGCAGCAGCCACTGGT
AACAGGATTAGCAGAGCGAGGTATGTAGGCGGTGCTACAGAGTTCTTGAAGTGGTGGCCTAACTACGGCT
ACACTAGAAGAACAGTATTTGGTATCTGCGCTCTGCTGAAGCCAGTTACCTTCGGAAAAAGAGTTGGTAG
CTCTTGATCCGGCAAACAAACCACCGCTGGTAGCGGTGGTTTTTTTGTTTGCAAGCAGCAGATTACGCGC
AGAAAAAAAGGATCTCAAGAAGATCCTTTGATCTTTTCTACGGGGTCTGACGCTCAGTGGAACGAAAACT
CACGTTAAGGGATTTTGGTCATGAGATTATCAAAAAGGATCTTCACCTAGATCCTTTTAAATTAAAAATG
AAGTTTTAAATCAAGCCCAATCTGAATAATGTTACAACCAATTAACCAATTCTGATTAGAAAAACTCATC
GAGCATCAAATGAAACTGCAATTTATTCATATCAGGATTATCAATACCATATTTTTGAAAAAGCCGTTTC
TGTAATGAAGGAGAAAACTCACCGAGGCAGTTCCATAGGATGGCAAGATCCTGGTATCGGTCTGCGATTC
CGACTCGTCCAACATCAATACAACCTATTAATTTCCCCTCGTCAAAAATAAGGTTATCAAGTGAGAAATC
ACCATGAGTGACGACTGAATCCGGTGAGAATGGCAAAAGTTTATGCATTTCTTTCCAGACTTGTTCAACA
GGCCAGCCATTACGCTCGTCATCAAAATCACTCGCATCAACCAAACCGTTATTCATTCGTGATTGCGCCT
GAGCGAGACGAAATACGCGATCGCTGTTAAAAGGACAATTACAAACAGGAATCGAATGCAACCGGCGCAG
GAACACTGCCAGCGCATCAACAATATTTTCACCTGAATCAGGATATTCTTCTAATACCTGGAATGCTGTT
TTTCCGGGGATCGCAGTGGTGAGTAACCATGCATCATCAGGAGTACGGATAAAATGCTTGATGGTCGGAA
GAGGCATAAATTCCGTCAGCCAGTTTAGTCTGACCATCTCATCTGTAACATCATTGGCAACGCTACCTTT
GCCATGTTTCAGAAACAACTCTGGCGCATCGGGCTTCCCATACAAGCGATAGATTGTCGCACCTGATTGC
CCGACATTATCGCGAGCCCATTTATACCCATATAAATCAGCATCCATGTTGGAATTTAATCGCGGCCTCG
ACGTTTCCCGTTGAATATGGCTCATAACACCCCTTGTATTACTGTTTATGTAAGCAGACAGTTTTATTGT
TCATGATGATATATTTTTATCTTGTGCAATGTAACATCAGAGATTTTGAGACACGGGCCAGAGCTGCA
